Addgene plasmid #51087: AAV-CaMKIIa-GCaMP6f-P2A-nls-dTomato
Purpose: Forebrain principle neuron specific expression of GCaMP6f Ca sensor and physically separate nuclear localized dTomato fluorophore
Depositing lab: Jonathan Ting. Depositing organization: Massachusetts Institute of Technology.
Backbone
  Vector backbone: pAAV-CaMKIIa-WPRE-BGHpA
  Backbone manufacturer: custom
  Backbone size w/o insert (bp): 5095
  Total vector size (bp): 7255
  Modifications to backbone: Altered cloning sites and replaced HGHpA with smaller BGHpA
  Vector type: Mammalian Expression, AAV
Growth in bacteria
  Bacterial resistance: Ampicillin, 100 μg/mL
  Growth temperature: 37°C
  Growth strain: Stbl3
  Copy number: High Copy
Gene/Insert
  Gene/Insert name: GCaMP6f (alt names: G6f; GCaMP6 fast)
  Species: Synthetic
  Insert size (bp): 2160
  Promoter: CaMKIIa 1.3 kb
  Tag / fusion protein: P2A-nls-dTomato (C terminal on insert)
  Cloning method: Restriction Enzyme; 5′ cloning site BamHI (not destroyed); 3′ cloning site AscI (not destroyed)
  Sequencing primers: 5′ ttctccgtttgcactcaggagc; 3′ CCATACGGGAAGCAATAGCATG
Resource information
  A portion of this plasmid was derived from a plasmid made by: The GCaMP6f portion was derived from Addgene plasmid #40755 (Douglas Kim, Janelia Farms).
Terms and licenses: Academic/Nonprofit Terms; Industry Terms: Not Available to Industry
Depositor comments: The addition of the P2A-nls-dTomato allows for easy identification of GCaMP6 expressing cells exhibiting nuclear red fluorescence that does not significantly overlap with the cytosolic GCaMP signal. The GCaMP and fluorophore are physically uncoupled. Permissions were obtained from Douglas Kim and the Clontech licensing office for depositing this new plasmid.
How to cite: AAV-CaMKIIa-GCaMP6f-P2A-nls-dTomato was a gift from Jonathan Ting (Addgene plasmid # 51087 ; http://n2t.net/addgene:51087 ; RRID:Addgene_51087)
