[The description below was written by a language model from this plasmid's Addgene catalogue record and the feature table of its GenBank file.]
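Description:
AAV-CaMKIIa-GCaMP6f-P2A-nls-dTomato is a 7,255 bp adeno-associated virus transfer plasmid for mammalian expression, built on a custom pAAV-CaMKIIa-WPRE-BGHpA backbone in which the cloning sites were altered and the human growth hormone polyadenylation signal was replaced with the smaller bovine growth hormone one. Two AAV2 inverted terminal repeats flank the expression cassette and define the segment that is packaged into recombinant AAV particles. Outside the ITRs, the plasmid carries a high-copy ColE1/pUC-type origin, an f1 phage origin, and a beta-lactamase gene conferring ampicillin resistance for propagation in E. coli. The recorded growth strain is Stbl3, a recombination-deficient host commonly chosen to keep ITRs intact.

The payload is driven by a roughly 1.3 kb mouse CaMKIIa promoter, which according to the record restricts expression to forebrain principal neurons. Following a Kozak sequence, a single open reading frame encodes the fast genetically encoded calcium indicator GCaMP6f, a porcine teschovirus P2A peptide, and dTomato preceded by an SV40 large T antigen nuclear localization signal. Ribosomal skipping at the P2A yields two separate polypeptides, so the green calcium sensor remains cytosolic while the red fluorophore accumulates in the nucleus. A WPRE downstream of the coding region enhances transcript stability and expression, and the bGH poly(A) signal terminates the transcript. The depositor notes that the nuclear red signal makes GCaMP-expressing cells easy to identify without significantly overlapping the cytosolic calcium signal, which makes the construct suited to viral delivery for calcium imaging of neuronal activity. The insert sits between retained BamHI and AscI sites.
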