LOCUS       Exported 7255 bp ds-DNA circular SYN 12-MAY-2021
DEFINITION  Forebrain principle neuron specific expression of GCaMP6f Ca sensor
            and physically separate nuclear localized dTomato fluorophore .
ACCESSION   .
VERSION     .
KEYWORDS    AAV-CaMKIIa-GCaMP6f-P2A-nls-dTomato
SOURCE      synthetic DNA construct
  ORGANISM  synthetic DNA construct
REFERENCE   1 (bases 1 to 7255)
  TITLE     Ting GCaMP6 plasmids
  JOURNAL   Unpublished
REFERENCE   2 (bases 1 to 7255)
  AUTHORS   .
  TITLE     Direct Submission
  JOURNAL   Exported May 12, 2021 from SnapGene Server 1.1.58
            http://www.snapgene.com
FEATURES             Location/Qualifiers
     source          1..7255
                     /organism="synthetic DNA construct"
                     /mol_type="other DNA"
     repeat_region   1..141
                     /label=AAV2 ITR
                     /note="inverted terminal repeat of adeno-associated virus
                     serotype 2"
     repeat_region   12..141
                     /label=AAV2 ITR
     promoter        164..1452
                     /label=CaMKII promoter
                     /note="promoter for the mouse calcium/calmodulin-dependent
                     kinase II alpha subunit"
     regulatory      1465..1474
                     /regulatory_class="other"
                     /note="vertebrate consensus sequence for strong initiation
                     of translation (Kozak, 1987)"
     CDS             1471..2820
                     /codon_start=1
                     /product="improved fluorescent protein-based calcium sensor
                     (Chen et al., 2013)"
                     /label=GCaMP6f
                     /translation="MGSHHHHHHGMASMTGGQQMGRDLYDDDDKDLATMVDSSRRKWNK
                     TGHAVRAIGRLSSLENVYIKADKQKNGIKANFKIRHNIEDGGVQLAYHYQQNTPIGDGP
                     VLLPDNHYLSVQSKLSKDPNEKRDHMVLLEFVTAAGITLGMDELYKGGTGGSMVSKGEE
                     LFTGVVPILVELDGDVNGHKFSVSGEGEGDATYGKLTLKFICTTGKLPVPWPTLVTTLT
                     YGVQCFSRYPDHMKQHDFFKSAMPEGYIQERTIFFKDDGNYKTRAEVKFEGDTLVNRIE
                     LKGIDFKEDGNILGHKLEYNLPDQLTEEQIAEFKEEFSLFDKDGDGTITTKELGTVMRS
                     LGQNPTEAELQDMINEVDADGDGTIDFPEFLTMMARKMKYRDTEEEIREAFGVFDKDGN
                     GYISAAELRHVMTNLGEKLTDEEVDEMIREADIDGDGQVNYEEFVQMMTAK"
     regulatory      1567..1576
                     /regulatory_class="other"
                     /note="vertebrate consensus sequence for strong initiation
                     of translation (Kozak, 1987)"
     primer_bind     1857..1878
                     /label=EGFP-C
                     /note="EGFP, forward primer"
     primer_bind     complement(1984..2005)
                     /label=EGFP-N
                     /note="EGFP, reverse primer"
     primer_bind     complement(2245..2264)
                     /label=EXFP-R
                     /note="For distinguishing EGFP variants, reverse primer"
     CDS             2836..2892
                     /codon_start=1
                     /product="2A peptide from porcine teschovirus-1
                     polyprotein"
                     /label=P2A
                     /note="Eukaryotic ribosomes fail to insert a peptide bond
                     between the Gly and Pro residues, yielding separate
                     polypeptides."
                     /translation="ATNFSLLKQAGDVEENPGP"
     CDS             2905..2925
                     /codon_start=1
                     /product="nuclear localization signal of SV40 (simian virus
                     40) large T antigen"
                     /label=SV40 NLS
                     /translation="PKKKRKV"
     CDS             2926..3624
                     /codon_start=1
                     /product="dimeric variant of DsRed fluorescent protein
                     (Shaner et al., 2004)"
                     /label=dTomato
                     /note="mammalian codon-optimized"
                     /translation="VSKGEEVIKEFMRFKVRMEGSMNGHEFEIEGEGEGRPYEGTQTAK
                     LKVTKGGPLPFAWDILSPQFMYGSKAYVKHPADIPDYKKLSFPEGFKWERVMNFEDGGL
                     VTVTQDSSLQDGTLIYKVKMRGTNFPPDGPVMQKKTMGWEASTERLYPRDGVLKGEIHQ
                     ALKLKDGGHYLVEFKTIYMAKKPVQLPGYYYVDTKLDITSHNEDYTIVEQYERSEGRHH
                     LFLYGMDELYK"
     primer_bind     complement(3056..3074)
                     /label=mCherry-R
                     /note="mCherry, reverse primer"
     primer_bind     3324..3343
                     /label=mCherry-F
                     /note="mCherry, forward primer"
     primer_bind     3518..3541
                     /label=DsRed1-C
                     /note="DsRed1, forward primer"
     misc_feature    3674..4262
                     /label=WPRE
                     /note="woodchuck hepatitis virus posttranscriptional
                     regulatory element"
     primer_bind     complement(3727..3747)
                     /label=WPRE-R
                     /note="WPRE, reverse primer"
     CDS             complement(4145..4156)
                     /codon_start=1
                     /product="Factor Xa recognition and cleavage site"
                     /label=Factor Xa site
                     /translation="IEGR"
     polyA_signal    4295..4406
                     /label=bGH poly(A) signal
                     /note="bovine growth hormone polyadenylation signal"
     repeat_region   4518..4658
                     /label=AAV2 ITR
                     /note="inverted terminal repeat of adeno-associated virus
                     serotype 2"
     repeat_region   4518..4647
                     /label=AAV2 ITR
     rep_origin      4733..5188
                     /direction=RIGHT
                     /label=f1 ori
                     /note="f1 bacteriophage origin of replication; arrow
                     indicates direction of (+) strand synthesis"
     primer_bind     complement(4820..4839)
                     /label=F1ori-R
                     /note="F1 origin, reverse primer"
     primer_bind     5030..5051
                     /label=F1ori-F
                     /note="F1 origin, forward primer"
     primer_bind     complement(5205..5224)
                     /label=pRS-marker
                     /note="pRS vectors, use to sequence yeast selectable
                     marker"
     primer_bind     5324..5346
                     /label=pGEX 3'
                     /note="pGEX vectors, reverse primer"
     primer_bind     complement(5384..5402)
                     /label=pBRforEco
                     /note="pBR322 vectors, upsteam of EcoRI site, forward
                     primer"
     promoter        5470..5574
                     /gene="bla"
                     /label=AmpR promoter
     CDS             5575..6435
                     /codon_start=1
                     /gene="bla"
                     /product="beta-lactamase"
                     /label=AmpR
                     /note="confers resistance to ampicillin, carbenicillin, and
                     related antibiotics"
                     /translation="MSIQHFRVALIPFFAAFCLPVFAHPETLVKVKDAEDQLGARVGYI
                     ELDLNSGKILESFRPEERFPMMSTFKVLLCGAVLSRIDAGQEQLGRRIHYSQNDLVEYS
                     PVTEKHLTDGMTVRELCSAAITMSDNTAANLLLTTIGGPKELTAFLHNMGDHVTRLDRW
                     EPELNEAIPNDERDTTMPVAMATTLRKLLTGELLTLASRQQLIDWMEADKVAGPLLRSA
                     LPAGWFIADKSGAGERGSRGIIAALGPDGKPSRIVVIYTTGSQATMDERNRQIAEIGAS
                     LIKHW"
     primer_bind     complement(5793..5812)
                     /label=Amp-R
                     /note="Ampicillin resistance gene, reverse primer"
     rep_origin      6606..7194
                     /direction=RIGHT
                     /label=ori
                     /note="high-copy-number ColE1/pMB1/pBR322/pUC origin of
                     replication"
     primer_bind     7095..7114
                     /label=pBR322ori-F
                     /note="pBR322 origin, forward primer"
ORIGIN
        1 cctgcaggca gctgcgcgct cgctcgctca ctgaggccgc ccgggcaaag cccgggcgtc
       61 gggcgacctt tggtcgcccg gcctcagtga gcgagcgagc gcgcagagag ggagtggcca
      121 actccatcac taggggttcc tgcggccgca cgcgtttaat taacattatg gccttaggtc
      181 acttcatctc catggggttc ttcttctgat tttctagaaa atgagatggg ggtgcagaga
      241 gcttcctcag tgacctgccc agggtcacat cagaaatgtc agagctagaa cttgaactca
      301 gattactaat cttaaattcc atgccttggg ggcatgcaag tacgatatac agaaggagtg
      361 aactcattag ggcagatgac caatgagttt aggaaagaag agtccagggc agggtacatc
      421 tacaccaccc gcccagccct gggtgagtcc agccacgttc acctcattat agttgcctct
      481 ctccagtcct accttgacgg gaagcacaag cagaaactgg gacaggagcc ccaggagacc
      541 aaatcttcat ggtccctctg ggaggatggg tggggagagc tgtggcagag gcctcaggag
      601 gggccctgct gctcagtggt gacagatagg ggtgagaaag cagacagagt cattccgtca
      661 gcattctggg tctgtttggt acttcttctc acgctaaggt ggcggtgtga tatgcacaat
      721 ggctaaaaag cagggagagc tggaaagaaa caaggacaga gacagaggcc aagtcaacca
      781 gaccaattcc cagaggaagc aaagaaacca ttacagagac tacaaggggg aagggaagga
      841 gagatgaatt agcttcccct gtaaacctta gaacccagct gttgccaggg caacggggca
      901 atacctgtct cttcagagga gatgaagttg ccagggtaac tacatcctgt ctttctcaag
      961 gaccatccca gaatgtggca cccactagcc gttaccatag caactgcctc tttgccccac
     1021 ttaatcccat cccgtctgtt aaaagggccc tatagttgga ggtgggggag gtaggaagag
     1081 cgatgatcac ttgtggacta agtttgttcg catccccttc tccaaccccc tcagtacatc
     1141 accctggggg aacagggtcc acttgctcct gggcccacac agtcctgcag tattgtgtat
     1201 ataaggccag ggcaaagagg agcaggtttt aaagtgaaag gcaggcaggt gttggggagg
     1261 cagttaccgg ggcaacggga acagggcgtt tcggaggtgg ttgccatggg gacctggatg
     1321 ctgacgaagg ctcgcgaggc tgtgagcagc cacagtgccc tgctcagaag ccccaagctc
     1381 gtcagtcaag ccggttctcc gtttgcactc aggagcacgg gcaggcgagt ggcccctagt
     1441 tctgggggca gcgggggatc cggcgccacc atgggttctc atcatcatca tcatcatggt
     1501 atggctagca tgactggtgg acagcaaatg ggtcgggatc tgtacgacga tgacgataag
     1561 gatctcgcca ccatggtcga ctcatcacgt cgtaagtgga ataagacagg tcacgcagtc
     1621 agagctatag gtcggctgag ctcactcgag aacgtctata tcaaggccga caagcagaag
     1681 aacggcatca aggcgaactt caagatccgc cacaacatcg aggacggcgg cgtgcagctc
     1741 gcctaccact accagcagaa cacccccatc ggcgacggcc ccgtgctgct gcccgacaac
     1801 cactacctga gcgtgcagtc caaactttcg aaagacccca acgagaagcg cgatcacatg
     1861 gtcctgctgg agttcgtgac cgccgccggg atcactctcg gcatggacga gctgtacaag
     1921 ggcggtaccg gagggagcat ggtgagcaag ggcgaggagc tgttcaccgg ggtggtgccc
     1981 atcctggtcg agctggacgg cgacgtaaac ggccacaagt tcagcgtgtc cggcgagggt
     2041 gagggcgatg ccacctacgg caagctgacc ctgaagttca tctgcaccac cggcaagctg
     2101 cccgtgccct ggcccaccct cgtgaccacc ctgacctacg gcgtgcagtg cttcagccgc
     2161 taccccgacc acatgaagca gcacgacttc ttcaagtccg ccatgcccga aggctacatc
     2221 caggagcgca ccatcttctt caaggacgac ggcaactaca agacccgcgc cgaggtgaag
     2281 ttcgagggcg acaccctggt gaaccgcatc gagctgaagg gcatcgactt caaggaggac
     2341 ggcaacatcc tggggcacaa gctggagtac aacctgccgg accaactgac tgaagagcag
     2401 atcgcagaat ttaaagagga attctcccta tttgacaagg acggggatgg gacaataaca
     2461 accaaggagc tggggacggt gatgcggtct ctggggcaga accccacaga agcagagctg
     2521 caggacatga tcaatgaagt agatgccgac ggtgacggca caatcgactt ccctgagttc
     2581 ctgacaatga tggcaagaaa aatgaaatac agggacacgg aagaagaaat tagagaagcg
     2641 ttcggtgtgt ttgataagga tggcaatggc tacatcagtg cagcagagct tcgccacgtg
     2701 atgacaaacc ttggagagaa gttaacagat gaagaggttg atgaaatgat cagggaagca
     2761 gacatcgatg gggatggtca ggtaaactac gaagagtttg tacaaatgat gacagcgaag
     2821 gataacggaa gcggagccac taacttctcc ctgttgaaac aagcagggga tgtcgaagag
     2881 aatcccgggc catctagaat ggcccccaag aagaagagga aggtggtgag caagggcgag
     2941 gaggtcatca aagagttcat gcgcttcaag gtgcgcatgg agggctccat gaacggccac
     3001 gagttcgaga tcgagggcga gggcgagggc cgcccctacg agggcaccca gaccgccaag
     3061 ctgaaggtga ccaagggcgg ccccctgccc ttcgcctggg acatcctgtc cccccagttc
     3121 atgtacggct ccaaggcgta cgtgaagcac cccgccgaca tccccgatta caagaagctg
     3181 tccttccccg agggcttcaa gtgggagcgc gtgatgaact tcgaggacgg cggtctggtg
     3241 accgtgaccc aggactcctc cctgcaggac ggcacgctga tctacaaggt gaagatgcgc
     3301 ggcaccaact tcccccccga cggccccgta atgcagaaga agaccatggg ctgggaggcc
     3361 tccaccgagc gcctgtaccc ccgcgacggc gtgctgaagg gcgagatcca ccaggccctg
     3421 aagctgaagg acggcggcca ctacctggtg gagttcaaga ccatctacat ggccaagaag
     3481 cccgtgcaac tgcccggcta ctactacgtg gacaccaagc tggacatcac ctcccacaac
     3541 gaggactaca ccatcgtgga acagtacgag cgctccgagg gccgccacca cctgttcctg
     3601 tacggcatgg acgagctgta caagtaagtc gacggcgcgc ccctgcaggg aattcgatat
     3661 caagcttatc gataatcaac ctctggatta caaaatttgt gaaagattga ctggtattct
     3721 taactatgtt gctcctttta cgctatgtgg atacgctgct ttaatgcctt tgtatcatgc
     3781 tattgcttcc cgtatggctt tcattttctc ctccttgtat aaatcctggt tgctgtctct
     3841 ttatgaggag ttgtggcccg ttgtcaggca acgtggcgtg gtgtgcactg tgtttgctga
     3901 cgcaaccccc actggttggg gcattgccac cacctgtcag ctcctttccg ggactttcgc
     3961 tttccccctc cctattgcca cggcggaact catcgccgcc tgccttgccc gctgctggac
     4021 aggggctcgg ctgttgggca ctgacaattc cgtggtgttg tcggggaaat catcgtcctt
     4081 tccttggctg ctcgcctatg ttgccacctg gattctgcgc gggacgtcct tctgctacgt
     4141 cccttcggcc ctcaatccag cggaccttcc ttcccgcggc ctgctgccgg ctctgcggcc
     4201 tcttccgcgt cttcgccttc gccctcagac gagtcggatc tccctttggg ccgcctcccc
     4261 gcatcgatac cgagcgctgc tcgagagatc tcgactgtgc cttctagttg ccagccatct
     4321 gttgtttgcc cctcccccgt gccttccttg accctggaag gtgccactcc cactgtcctt
     4381 tcctaataaa atgaggaaat tgcatcgcat tgtctgagta ggtgtcattc tattctgggg
     4441 ggtggggtgg ggcaggacag caagggggag gattgggaag acaatagcag gcatgcacgt
     4501 gcggaccgag cggccgcagg aacccctagt gatggagttg gccactccct ctctgcgcgc
     4561 tcgctcgctc actgaggccg ggcgaccaaa ggtcgcccga cgcccgggct ttgcccgggc
     4621 ggcctcagtg agcgagcgag cgcgcagctg cctgcagggg cgcctgatgc ggtattttct
     4681 ccttacgcat ctgtgcggta tttcacaccg catannnnnn nnnnnnnnnn nnnnnnnnnn
     4741 nnnnnnnnnn nnnnnnnnnn nnnnnnnnnn nnnnnnnnnn nnnnnnnnnn nnnnnnnnnn
     4801 nnnnnnnnnn nnnnnnnnnn nnnnnnnnnn nnnnnnnnnn nnnnnnnnnn nnnnnncnnn
     4861 nnnnnnnnnn nnnnnnnnnn nnnnnnnnnn nnnnnnnnnn nnnnnnnnnn nnnnnnnnnn
     4921 nnnnnnnnnn nnnnnnnnnn nnnnnnnnnn nnnnnnnnnn nnnnnnnnnn nnnnnnnnnn
     4981 nnnnnnnnnn nnnnnnnncc tttgacgttg gagtccacgt tctttaatag tggactcttg
     5041 ttccaaactg gaacaacact caaccctatc tcgggctatt cttttgattt ataagggatt
     5101 ttgccgattt cggcctattg gttaaaaaat gagctgattt aacaaaaatt taacgcgaat
     5161 tttaacaaaa tattaacgtt tacaatttta tggtgcactc tcagtacaat ctgctctgat
     5221 gccgcatagt taagccagcc ccgacacccg ccaacacccg ctgacgcgcc ctgacgggct
     5281 tgtctgctcc cggcatccgc ttacagacaa gctgtgaccg tctccgggag ctgcatgtgt
     5341 cagaggtttt caccgtcatc accgaaacgc gcgagacgaa agggcctcgt gatacgccta
     5401 tttttatagg ttaatgtcat gataataatg gtttcttaga cgtcaggtgg cacttttcgg
     5461 ggaaatgtgc gcggaacccc tatttgttta tttttctaaa tacattcaaa tatgtatccg
     5521 ctcatgagac aataaccctg ataaatgctt caataatatt gaaaaaggaa gagtatgagt
     5581 attcaacatt tccgtgtcgc ccttattccc ttttttgcgg cattttgcct tcctgttttt
     5641 gctcacccag aaacgctggt gaaagtaaaa gatgctgaag atcagttggg tgcacgagtg
     5701 ggttacatcg aactggatct caacagcggt aagatccttg agagttttcg ccccgaagaa
     5761 cgttttccaa tgatgagcac ttttaaagtt ctgctatgtg gcgcggtatt atcccgtatt
     5821 gacgccgggc aagagcaact cggtcgccgc atacactatt ctcagaatga cttggttgag
     5881 tactcaccag tcacagaaaa gcatcttacg gatggcatga cagtaagaga attatgcagt
     5941 gctgccataa ccatgagtga taacactgcg gccaacttac ttctgacaac gatcggagga
     6001 ccgaaggagc taaccgcttt tttgcacaac atgggggatc atgtaactcg ccttgatcgt
     6061 tgggaaccgg agctgaatga agccatacca aacgacgagc gtgacaccac gatgcctgta
     6121 gcaatggcaa caacgttgcg caaactatta actggcgaac tacttactct agcttcccgg
     6181 caacaattaa tagactggat ggaggcggat aaagttgcag gaccacttct gcgctcggcc
     6241 cttccggctg gctggtttat tgctgataaa tctggagccg gtgagcgtgg gtctcgcggt
     6301 atcattgcag cactggggcc agatggtaag ccctcccgta tcgtagttat ctacacgacg
     6361 gggagtcagg caactatgga tgaacgaaat agacagatcg ctgagatagg tgcctcactg
     6421 attaagcatt ggtaactgtc agaccaagtt tactcatata tactttagat tgatttaaaa
     6481 cttcattttt aatttaaaag gatctaggtg aagatccttt ttgataatct catgaccaaa
     6541 atcccttaac gtgagttttc gttccactga gcgtcagacc ccgtagaaaa gatcaaagga
     6601 tcttcttgag atcctttttt tctgcgcgta atctgctgct tgcaaacaaa aaaaccaccg
     6661 ctaccagcgg tggtttgttt gccggatcaa gagctaccaa ctctttttcc gaaggtaact
     6721 ggcttcagca gagcgcagat accaaatact gtccttctag tgtagccgta gttaggccac
     6781 cacttcaaga actctgtagc accgcctaca tacctcgctc tgctaatcct gttaccagtg
     6841 gctgctgcca gtggcgataa gtcgtgtctt accgggttgg actcaagacg atagttaccg
     6901 gataaggcgc agcggtcggg ctgaacgggg ggttcgtgca cacagcccag cttggagcga
     6961 acgacctaca ccgaactgag atacctacag cgtgagctat gagaaagcgc cacgcttccc
     7021 gaagggagaa aggcggacag gtatccggta agcggcaggg tcggaacagg agagcgcacg
     7081 agggagcttc cagggggaaa cgcctggtat ctttatagtc ctgtcgggtt tcgccacctc
     7141 tgacttgagc gtcgattttt gtgatgctcg tcaggggggc ggagcctatg gaaaaacgcc
     7201 agcaacgcgg cctttttacg gttcctggcc ttttgctggc cttttgctca catgt
//
