>Addgene plasmid #51087 | AAV-CaMKIIa-GCaMP6f-P2A-nls-dTomato | addgene partial sequence | sequence record 80199 | WPRE-R 5'-CATAGCGTAAAAGGAGCAACA-3'
AATTTTGTAATCCAGAGGTTGATTATCGATAAGCTTGATATCGAATTCCCTGCAGGGGCGCGCCGTCGAC
TTACTTGTACAGCTCGTCCATGCCGTACAGGAACAGGTGGTGGCGGCCCTCGGAGCGCTCGTACTGTTCC
ACGATGGTGTAGTCCTCGTTGTGGGAGGTGATGTCCAGCTTGGTGTCCACGTAGTAGTAGCCGGGCAGTT
GCACGGGCTTCTTGGCCATGTAGATGGTCTTGAACTCCACCAGGTAGTGGCCGCCGTCCTTCAGCTTCAG
GGCCTGGTGGATCTCGCCCTTCAGCACGCCGTCGCGGGGGTACAGGCGCTCGGTGGAGGCCTCCCAGCCC
ATGGTCTTCTTCTGCATTACGGGGCCGTCGGGGGGGAAGTTGGTGCCGCGCATCTTCACCTTGTAGATCA
GCGTGCCGTCCTGCAGGGAGGAGTCCTGGGTCACGGTCACCAGACCGCCGTCCTCGAAGTTCATCACGCG
CTCCCACTTGAAGCCCTCGGGGAAGGACAGCTTCTTGTAATCGGGGATGTCGGCGGGGTGCTTCACGTAC
GCCTTGGAGCCGTACATGAACTGGGGGGACAGGATGTCCCAGGCGAAGGGCAGGGGGCCGCCCTTGGTCA
CCTTCAGCTTGGCGGTCTGGGTGCCCTCGTAGGGGCGGCCCTCGCCCTCGCCCTCGATCTCGAACTCGTG
GCCGTTCATGGAGCCCTCCATGCGCACCTTGAAGCGCATGAACTCTTTGATGACCTCCTCGCCCTTGCTC
ACCACCTTCCTCTTCTTCTTGGGGGCCATTCTAGATGGCCCGGGATTCTCTTCGACATCCCCTGCTTGTT
TCAACAGGGAGAAGTTAGTGGCTCCGCTTCCGTTATCCTTCGCTGTCATCATTTGTACAAACTCTTCGTA
