>Addgene plasmid #51087 | AAV-CaMKIIa-GCaMP6f-P2A-nls-dTomato | addgene partial sequence | sequence record 80288 | CaMKIIa_prom_F1221 5'-CGTCAGTCAAGCCGGTTCTC-3'
AGGCGAGTGGCCCCTAGTTCTGGGGGCAGCGGGGGATCCGGCGCCACCATGGGTTCTCATCATCATCATC
ATCATGGTATGGCTAGCATGACTGGTGGACAGCAAATGGGTCGGGATCTGTACGACGATGACGATAAGGA
TCTCGCCACCATGGTCGACTCATCACGTCGTAAGTGGAATAAGACAGGTCACGCAGTCAGAGCTATAGGT
CGGCTGAGCTCACTCGAGAACGTCTATATCAAGGCCGACAAGCAGAAGAACGGCATCAAGGCGAACTTCA
AGATCCGCCACAACATCGAGGACGGCGGCGTGCAGCTCGCCTACCACTACCAGCAGAACACCCCCATCGG
CGACGGCCCCGTGCTGCTGCCCGACAACCACTACCTGAGCGTGCAGTCCAAACTTTCGAAAGACCCCAAC
GAGAAGCGCGATCACATGGTCCTGCTGGAGTTCGTGACCGCCGCCGGGATCACTCTCGGCATGGACGAGC
TGTACAAGGGCGGTACCGGAGGGAGCATGGTGAGCAAGGGCGAGGAGCTGTTCACCGGGGTGGTGCCCAT
CCTGGTCGAGCTGGACGGCGACGTAAACGGCCACAAGTTCAGCGTGTCCGGCGAGGGTGAGGGCGATGCC
ACCTACGGCAAGCTGACCCTGAAGTTCATCTGCACCACCGGCAAGCTGCCCGTGCCCTGGCCCACCCTCG
TGACCACCCTGACCTACGGCGTGCAGTGCTTCAGCCGCTACCCCGACCACATGAAGCAGCACGACTTCTT
CAAGTCCGCCATGCCCGAAGGCTACATCCAGGAGCGCACCATCTTCTTC
